Addgene plasmid #110498: EGFP-RILP
Purpose: Fluorescent RILP
Depositing lab: Terence Dermody & Bernardo Mainou. Depositing organization: Vanderbilt University. Publication: Transport to late endosomes is required for efficient reovirus infection. Mainou BA, Dermody TS. J Virol. 2012 Aug;86(16):8346-58. doi: 10.1128/JVI.00100-12. Epub 2012 Jun 6. PubMed 22674975.
Backbone
  Vector backbone: pEGFP-C1
  Backbone size w/o insert (bp): 4700
  Vector type: Mammalian Expression
Growth in bacteria
  Bacterial resistance: Kanamycin, 50 μg/mL
  Growth temperature: 37°C
  Growth strain: DH5alpha
  Copy number: High Copy
Gene/Insert
  Gene/Insert name: RILP
  Species: H. sapiens (human)
  Entrez Gene: RILP (a.k.a. PP10141)
  Tag / fusion protein: EGFP (N terminal on backbone)
  Cloning method: Restriction Enzyme; 5′ cloning site EcoRI (not destroyed); 3′ cloning site EcoR1 (not destroyed)
  Sequencing primers: 5′ unknown
Terms and licenses: Academic/Nonprofit Terms; Industry Terms: Not Available to Industry
How to cite: EGFP-RILP was a gift from Terence Dermody & Bernardo Mainou (Addgene plasmid # 110498 ; http://n2t.net/addgene:110498 ; RRID:Addgene_110498)
