[The description below was written by a language model from this plasmid's Addgene catalogue record and pLannotate feature annotations shown in this document.]
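Description:
EGFP-RILP is a mammalian expression plasmid built on the pEGFP-C1 backbone that produces human RILP (Rab-interacting lysosomal protein) fused at its N terminus to enhanced green fluorescent protein. The sequenced construct is about 5.9 kb. Transcription of the fusion is driven by the human cytomegalovirus immediate early enhancer and promoter. The EGFP coding sequence is followed by a short stretch of the multiple cloning site that acts as a linker, then the roughly 1.2 kb RILP open reading frame, which was inserted between EcoRI sites that remain intact on both sides. An SV40 polyadenylation signal terminates the transcript.

The plasmid replicates in E. coli from a high-copy ColE1/pUC-type origin and also carries an f1 phage origin for single-stranded DNA production. A single Tn5 aminoglycoside phosphotransferase gene (NeoR/KanR) serves both hosts: a bacterial bla-type promoter drives it for kanamycin selection in bacteria, and the adjacent SV40 enhancer/early promoter drives it in mammalian cells, where it allows G418 selection of stable transfectants. This cassette ends in an HSV thymidine kinase polyadenylation signal. The small large T antigen, ble and bGH poly(A) fragments in the annotation appear to be backbone remnants or partial matches rather than functional elements.

RILP is a Rab7 effector that recruits dynein-dynactin motors to late endosomes and lysosomes and regulates transport to degradative compartments. The stated purpose is simply fluorescent RILP, so the construct serves to mark and visualise RILP-positive late endosomal and lysosomal compartments in transfected cells. The associated study examined transport to late endosomes during reovirus infection.
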