Features (pLannotate 1.2.2; 17 found; start..end, strand, type, name):
      1..304     +  enhancer       CMV enhancer: human cytomegalovirus immediate early enhancer
    305..508     +  promoter       CMV promoter: human cytomegalovirus (CMV) immediate early promoter
    553..1269    +  CDS            EGFP: EGFP is a basic (constitutively fluorescent) green fluorescent protein published in 1996, derived from Aequorea victoria. It is reported to be a rapidly-maturing weak dimer with moderate acid sensitivity.
   1270..1306    +  misc_feature   MCS (fragment): multiple cloning site
   1306..2505    +  CDS            RILP: RILP_HUMAN - Experimental evidence at protein level: Swiss-Prot protein existence level 1. Rab effector playing a role in late endocytic transport to degradative compartments (PubMed:11696325, PubMed:14668488, PubMed:27113757, PubMed:11179213, PubMed:12944476). Involved in the regulation of lysosomal morphology and distribution (PubMed:14668488, PubMed:27113757). Induces recruitment of dynein-dynactin motor complexes to Rab7A-containing late endosome and lysosome compartments (PubMed:11179213, PubMed:11696325). Promotes centripetal migration of phagosomes and the fusion of phagosomes with the
   2509..2545    +  misc_feature   MCS (fragment): multiple cloning site
   2562..2646    +  CDS            large T antigen (fragment): large T antigen from SV40 (simian virus 40)
   2669..2790    +  polyA_signal   SV40 poly(A) signal: SV40 polyadenylation signal
   2824..3252    -  rep_origin     f1 ori (sequence partly withheld): f1 bacteriophage origin of replication; arrow indicates direction of (+) strand synthesis
   3279..3383    +  promoter       AmpR promoter: bla
   3385..3742    +  promoter       SV40 promoter: SV40 enhancer and early promoter
   3777..4571    +  CDS            NeoR/KanR: aminoglycoside phosphotransferase from Tn5; aph(3')-II (or nptII); confers resistance to neomycin, kanamycin, and G418 (Geneticin®)
   4592..4744    +  CDS            ble (fragment): BLE_KLEPN - Experimental evidence at protein level: Swiss-Prot protein existence level 1. Binding protein with a strong affinity to the bleomycin family of antibiotics. Binds to CL990; an antimitotic-antibiotic compound. From Klebsiella pneumoniae.
   4803..4850    +  polyA_signal   HSV TK poly(A) signal: herpes simplex virus thymidine kinase polyadenylation signal (Cole and Stacy, 1985)
   4941..4957    -  polyA_signal   bGH poly(A) signal (fragment): bovine growth hormone polyadenylation signal
   5179..5767    +  rep_origin     ori: high-copy-number ColE1/pMB1/pBR322/pUC origin of replication
   5882..5941    +  enhancer       CMV enhancer (fragment): human cytomegalovirus immediate early enhancer
>Addgene plasmid #110498 | EGFP-RILP | addgene full sequence | sequence record 210496 | Addgene NGS Result
CGTTACATAACTTACGGTAAATGGCCCGCCTGGCTGACCGCCCAACGACCCCCGCCCATTGACGTCAATA
ATGACGTATGTTCCCATAGTAACGCCAATAGGGACTTTCCATTGACGTCAATGGGTGGAGTATTTACGGT
AAACTGCCCACTTGGCAGTACATCAAGTGTATCATATGCCAAGTACGCCCCCTATTGACGTCAATGACGG
TAAATGGCCCGCCTGGCATTATGCCCAGTACATGACCTTATGGGACTTTCCTACTTGGCAGTACATCTAC
GTATTAGTCATCGCTATTACCATGGTGATGCGGTTTTGGCAGTACATCAATGGGCGTGGATAGCGGTTTG
ACTCACGGGGATTTCCAAGTCTCCACCCCATTGACGTCAATGGGAGTTTGTTTTGGCACCAAAATCAACG
GGACTTTCCAAAATGTCGTAACAACTCCGCCCCATTGACGCAAATGGGCGGTAGGCGTGTACGGTGGGAG
GTCTATATAAGCAGAGCTGGTTTAGTGAACCGTCAGATCCGCTAGCGCTACCGGTCGCCACCATGGTGAG
CAAGGGCGAGGAGCTGTTCACCGGGGTGGTGCCCATCCTGGTCGAGCTGGACGGCGACGTAAACGGCCAC
AAGTTCAGCGTGTCCGGCGAGGGCGAGGGCGATGCCACCTACGGCAAGCTGACCCTGAAGTTCATCTGCA
CCACCGGCAAGCTGCCCGTGCCCTGGCCCACCCTCGTGACCACCCTGACCTACGGCGTGCAGTGCTTCAG
CCGCTACCCCGACCACATGAAGCAGCACGACTTCTTCAAGTCCGCCATGCCCGAAGGCTACGTCCAGGAG
CGCACCATCTTCTTCAAGGACGACGGCAACTACAAGACCCGCGCCGAGGTGAAGTTCGAGGGCGACACCC
TGGTGAACCGCATCGAGCTGAAGGGCATCGACTTCAAGGAGGACGGCAACATCCTGGGGCACAAGCTGGA
GTACAACTACAACAGCCACAACGTCTATATCATGGCCGACAAGCAGAAGAACGGCATCAAGGTGAACTTC
AAGATCCGCCACAACATCGAGGACGGCAGCGTGCAGCTCGCCGACCACTACCAGCAGAACACCCCCATCG
GCGACGGCCCCGTGCTGCTGCCCGACAACCACTACCTGAGCACCCAGTCCGCCCTGAGCAAAGACCCCAA
CGAGAAGCGCGATCACATGGTCCTGCTGGAGTTCGTGACCGCCGCCGGGATCACTCTCGGCATGGACGAG
CTGTACAAGTCCGGACTCAGATCTCGAGCTCAAGCTTCGAATTCTGAGCCCAGGAGGGCGGCGCCCGGGG
TGCCTGGCTGGGGGTCTCGGGAGGCCGCGGGGTCGGCATCGGCCGCGGAGCTTGTGTACCATCTAGCCGG
GGCCCTGGGCACTGAGCTGCAGGATCTGGCGCGCCGTTTCGGGCCGGAGGCGGCGGCCGGGCTGGTGCCG
CTAGTGGTGCGGGCGCTGGAGCTCTTGGAACAGGCTGCCGTGGGGCCCGCCCCGGACTCGCTGCAGGTGT
CGGCGCAGCCGGCGGAGCAGGAGCTGCGGCGGCTGCGGGAGGAGAACGAGCGCCTCCGCAGGGAGCTGCG
CGCGGGGCCACAGGAGGAGCGCGCGCTGCTGCGGCAGCTCAAGGAGGTCACGGACCGACAGCGGGACGAA
CTCCGGGCGCACAACCGCGACCTGCGGCAGCGCGGCCAGGAGACCGAGGCGTTGCAGGAGCAGCTGCAGC
GCCTCCTGCTGGTGAACGCTGAGCTGCGGCACAAGCTGGCGGCCATGCAGACCCAGCTGCGCGCCGCGCA
GGACCGCGAGAGGGAGCGCCAGCAGCCTGGCGAAGCCGCGACTCCGCAGGCTAAAGAGCGAGCGCGGGGG
CAGGCCGGGCGGCCCGGGCACCAGCACGGACAGGAGCCCGAATGGGCGACCGCCGGCGCAGGCGCCCCAG
GGAACCCTGAGGACCCGGCGGAGGCCGCGCAGCAGCTCGGGCGCCCCTCGGAGGCAGGGCAGTGCCGCTT
CAGTCGGGAGGAGTTTGAGCAGATCCTTCAGGAGCGGAATGAACTCAAAGCCAAAGTGTTCCTGCTCAAG
GAGGAACTGGCCTACTTCCAGCGGGAGCTGCTCACAGACCACCGGGTCCCCGGCCTTCTGCTCGAGGCCA
TGAAGGTGGCTGTCCGGAAGCAGCGGAAGAAGATCAAGGCCAAGATGTTAGGGACACCAGAGGAAGCAGA
GAGCAGTGAGGATGAGGCTGGCCCATGGATCCTGCTCTCCGATGACAAGGGAGACCATCCCCCACCCCCG
GAGTCCAAAATACAGAGTTTCTTTGGCCTATGGTATCGGGGTAAAGCTGAATCCTCTGAGGATGAGACCA
GCAGCCCTGCACCCAGCAAGCTAGGGGGAGAAGAGGAGGCCCAACCACAGTCTCCAGCTCCTGATCCGCC
CTGTTCTGCCCTCCACGAACACCTTTGTCTGGGGGCCTCAGCCGCCCCAGAGGCCTGAGAATTCTGCAGT
CGACGGTACCGCGGGCCCGGGATCCACCGGATCTAGATAACTGATCATAATCAGCCATACCACATTTGTA
GAGGTTTTACTTGCTTTAAAAAACCTCCCACACCTCCCCCTGAACCTGAAACATAAAATGAATGCAATTG
TTGTTGTTAACTTGTTTATTGCAGCTTATAATGGTTACAAATAAAGCAATAGCATCACAAATTTCACAAA
TAAAGCATTTTTTTCACTGCATTCTAGTTGTGGTTTGTCCAAACTCATCAATGTATCTTAACGCGTAAAT
TGTAAGCGTTAATATTTTGTTAAAATTCGCGTTAAATTTTTGTTAAATCAGCTCATTTTTTAACCAATAG
GCCGAAATCGGCAAAATCCCTTATAAATCAAAAGAATAGACCGAGATAGGGT
[37 nt withheld, positions 2923-2959]
AAAGAACGTGGACTCCAACGTCAAAGG
[49 nt withheld, positions 2987-3035]
T
[91 nt withheld, positions 3037-3127]
G
[124 nt withheld, positions 3129-3252]
CAGGTGGCACTTTTCGGGGAAATGTGCGCGGAACCCCTATTTGTTTATTTTTCTAAATACATTCAAATAT
GTATCCGCTCATGAGACAATAACCCTGATAAATGCTTCAATAATATTGAAAAAGGAAGAGTCCTGAGGCG
GAAAGAACCAGCTGTGGAATGTGTGTCAGTTAGGGTGTGGAAAGTCCCCAGGCTCCCCAGCAGGCAGAAG
TATGCAAAGCATGCATCTCAATTAGTCAGCAACCAGGTGTGGAAAGTCCCCAGGCTCCCCAGCAGGCAGA
AGTATGCAAAGCATGCATCTCAATTAGTCAGCAACCATAGTCCCGCCCCTAACTCCGCCCATCCCGCCCC
TAACTCCGCCCAGTTCCGCCCATTCTCCGCCCCATGGCTGACTAATTTTTTTTATTTATGCAGAGGCCGA
GGCCGCCTCGGCCTCTGAGCTATTCCAGAAGTAGTGAGGAGGCTTTTTTGGAGGCCTAGGCTTTTGCAAA
GATCGATCAAGAGACAGGATGAGGATCGTTTCGCATGATTGAACAAGATGGATTGCACGCAGGTTCTCCG
GCCGCTTGGGTGGAGAGGCTATTCGGCTATGACTGGGCACAACAGACAATCGGCTGCTCTGATGCCGCCG
TGTTCCGGCTGTCAGCGCAGGGGCGCCCGGTTCTTTTTGTCAAGACCGACCTGTCCGGTGCCCTGAATGA
ACTGCAAGACGAGGCAGCGCGGCTATCGTGGCTGGCCACGACGGGCGTTCCTTGCGCAGCTGTGCTCGAC
GTTGTCACTGAAGCGGGAAGGGACTGGCTGCTATTGGGCGAAGTGCCGGGGCAGGATCTCCTGTCATCTC
ACCTTGCTCCTGCCGAGAAAGTATCCATCATGGCTGATGCAATGCGGCGGCTGCATACGCTTGATCCGGC
TACCTGCCCATTCGACCACCAAGCGAAACATCGCATCGAGCGAGCACGTACTCGGATGGAAGCCGGTCTT
GTCGATCAGGATGATCTGGACGAAGAGCATCAGGGGCTCGCGCCAGCCGAACTGTTCGCCAGGCTCAAGG
CGAGCATGCCCGACGGCGAGGATCTCGTCGTGACCCATGGCGATGCCTGCTTGCCGAATATCATGGTGGA
AAATGGCCGCTTTTCTGGATTCATCGACTGTGGCCGGCTGGGTGTGGCGGACCGCTATCAGGACATAGCG
TTGGCTACCCGTGATATTGCTGAAGAGCTTGGCGGCGAATGGGCTGACCGCTTCCTCGTGCTTTACGGTA
TCGCCGCTCCCGATTCGCAGCGCATCGCCTTCTATCGCCTTCTTGACGAGTTCTTCTGAGCGGGACTCTG
GGGTTCGAAATGACCGACCAAGCGACGCCCAACCTGCCATCACGAGATTTCGATTCCACCGCCGCCTTCT
ATGAAAGGTTGGGCTTCGGAATCGTTTTCCGGGACGCCGGCTGGATGATCCTCCAGCGCGGGGATCTCAT
GCTGGAGTTCTTCGCCCACCCTAGGGGGAGGCTAACTGAAACACGGAAGGAGACAATACCGGAAGGAACC
CGCGCTATGACGGCAATAAAAAGACAGAATAAAACGCACGGTGTTGGGTCGTTTGTTCATAAACGCGGGG
TTCGGTCCCAGGGCTGGCACTCTGTCGATACCCCACCGAGACCCCATTGGGGCCAATACGCCCGCGTTTC
TTCCTTTTCCCCACCCCACCCCCCAAGTTCGGGTGAAGGCCCAGGGCTCGCAGCCAACGTCGGGGCGGCA
GGCCCTGCCATAGCCTCAGGTTACTCATATATACTTTAGATTGATTTAAAACTTCATTTTTAATTTAAAA
GGATCTAGGTGAAGATCCTTTTTGATAATCTCATGACCAAAATCCCTTAACGTGAGTTTTCGTTCCACTG
AGCGTCAGACCCCGTAGAAAAGATCAAAGGATCTTCTTGAGATCCTTTTTTTCTGCGCGTAATCTGCTGC
TTGCAAACAAAAAAACCACCGCTACCAGCGGTGGTTTGTTTGCCGGATCAAGAGCTACCAACTCTTTTTC
CGAAGGTAACTGGCTTCAGCAGAGCGCAGATACCAAATACTGTTCTTCTAGTGTAGCCGTAGTTAGGCCA
CCACTTCAAGAACTCTGTAGCACCGCCTACATACCTCGCTCTGCTAATCCTGTTACCAGTGGCTGCTGCC
AGTGGCGATAAGTCGTGTCTTACCGGGTTGGACTCAAGACGATAGTTACCGGATAAGGCGCAGCGGTCGG
GCTGAACGGGGGGTTCGTGCACACAGCCCAGCTTGGAGCGAACGACCTACACCGAACTGAGATACCTACA
GCGTGAGCTATGAGAAAGCGCCACGCTTCCCGAAGGGAGAAAGGCGGACAGGTATCCGGTAAGCGGCAGG
GTCGGAACAGGAGAGCGCACGAGGGAGCTTCCAGGGGGAAACGCCTGGTATCTTTATAGTCCTGTCGGGT
TTCGCCACCTCTGACTTGAGCGTCGATTTTTGTGATGCTCGTCAGGGGGGCGGAGCCTATGGAAAAACGC
CAGCAACGCGGCCTTTTTACGGTTCCTGGCCTTTTGCTGGCCTTTTGCTCACATGTTCTTTCCTGCGTTA
TCCCCTGATTCTGTGGATAACCGTATTACCGCCATGCATTAGTTATTAATAGTAATCAATTACGGGGTCA
TTAGTTCATAGCCCATATATGGAGTTCCG
